Addgene plasmid #133361: BII-Sh-PIR702W
Purpose: Piggybac vector for shRNA-mediated knockdown, co-expressed with GFP-NLS
Depositing lab: Blair Madison. Depositing organization: Washington University in Saint Louis. Publication: The oncogenic function of PLAGL2 is mediated via ASCL2 and IGF2 and a Wnt-independent mechanism in colorectal cancer. Fischer AD, Veronese-Paniagua DA, Swaminathan S, Kashima H, Rubin DC, Madison BB. Am J Physiol Gastrointest Liver Physiol. 2023 Jun 13. doi: 10.1152/ajpgi.00058.2022. PubMed 37310750.
Backbone
  Vector backbone: BII-sh-PIR702W
  Backbone manufacturer: Madison Lab
  Vector type: Mammalian Expression
  Selectable markers: Puromycin
Growth in bacteria
  Bacterial resistance: Ampicillin, 100 μg/mL
  Growth temperature: 37°C
  Growth strain: DH5alpha
  Copy number: High Copy
Gene/Insert
  Gene/Insert name: IRFP-702
  gRNA/shRNA sequence: GGAGACGCTCGACCCGTCTCG
  Species: Other
  Mutation: N/A
  Promoter: CMV enhancer and hEf1a (CpG free)
  Tag / fusion protein: HA-tagged IRFP (N terminal on insert)
  Cloning method: Restriction Enzyme; 5′ cloning site Unknown (unknown if destroyed)
Terms and licenses: Academic/Nonprofit Terms; Industry Terms: Not Available to Industry
Depositor comments: Please visit https://doi.org/10.1101/2020.10.14.339531 for bioRxiv preprint.
How to cite: BII-Sh-PIR702W was a gift from Blair Madison (Addgene plasmid # 133361 ; http://n2t.net/addgene:133361 ; RRID:Addgene_133361)
