[The description below was written by a language model from this plasmid's Addgene catalogue record and pLannotate feature annotations shown in this document.]
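Description:
BII-Sh-PIR702W is a piggyBac transposon vector for shRNA-mediated knockdown in mammalian cells, built on a pBluescript-type bacterial backbone. It is propagated in E. coli as a high-copy plasmid through a ColE1/pUC origin with ampicillin resistance (AmpR). It also retains an f1 origin and remnants of the lac promoter/operator and lacZα region. The two sequence records (depositor and sequencing result, about 8.2 kb) carry the same features in the same order and differ only in their start point and by a single nucleotide in length. The automated annotation does not label the piggyBac terminal repeats. Short fragments matching the phage lambda portal gene flank the mammalian cassette and look like stuffer or spacer sequence, though the record does not explain them.

The payload has two transcription units. A human U6 RNA polymerase III promoter drives the shRNA position. The short sequence catalogued there may be a placeholder cloning site rather than a targeting hairpin, but the record does not say so and names no target gene. Downstream, a Pol II promoter, catalogued as a CMV enhancer joined to a CpG-free human EF1α promoter (the annotation detects mouse CMV fragments), drives a single open reading frame. This frame encodes puromycin N-acetyltransferase, a T2A peptide and HA-tagged iRFP702, a biliverdin-dependent near-infrared fluorescent protein. WPRE follows to enhance expression. An SV40 polyadenylation signal is also annotated, on the opposite strand. Co-delivery with piggyBac transposase should give stable genomic integration, after which cells can be selected with puromycin and tracked by near-infrared fluorescence.

The catalogue purpose line mentions co-expression with GFP-NLS, but the insert field and both feature tables show iRFP702 and no GFP. The associated publication concerns PLAGL2 function in colorectal cancer.
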