Features (pLannotate 1.2.2; 21 found; start..end, strand, type, name):
    308..325     -  misc_feature   MCS (fragment): pBluescript multiple cloning site
    580..820     +  promoter       U6 promoter: RNA polymerase III promoter for human U6 snRNA
    889..972     +  promoter       mCMV promoter (fragment): mouse cytomegalovirus (CMV) immediate early promoter
   1089..1296    +  promoter       mCMV promoter (fragment): mouse cytomegalovirus (CMV) immediate early promoter
   1563..2159    +  CDS            pac: PUAC_STRAD - Protein predicted: Swiss-Prot protein existence level 4. Detoxification of puromycin. From Streptomyces alboniger.
   2175..2227    +  CDS            T2A (fragment): 2A peptide from Thosea asigna virus capsid protein Eukaryotic ribosomes fail to insert a peptide bond between the Gly and Pro residues, yielding separate polypeptides.
   2268..3200    +  CDS            iRFP702: iRFP702 is a basic (constitutively fluorescent) near ir fluorescent protein published in 2013, derived from Rhodopseudomonas palustris CGA009. It has low acid sensitivity. It requires the cofactor biliverdin for fluorescence.
   3221..3809    +  misc_feature   WPRE: woodchuck hepatitis virus posttranscriptional regulatory element
   3889..4023    -  polyA_signal   SV40 poly(A) signal: SV40 polyadenylation signal
   4046..4129    -  CDS            large T antigen (fragment): large T antigen from SV40 (simian virus 40)
   4870..4989    -  CDS            B (fragment): PORTL_LAMBD - Experimental evidence at protein level: Swiss-Prot protein existence level 1. Forms the portal vertex of the capsid (PubMed:6228056, PubMed:6232391). This portal plays critical roles in head assembly, genome packaging, neck/tail attachment, and genome ejection (Probable). The portal protein multimerizes as a single ring-shaped homododecamer arranged around a central channel (PubMed:6232391). Binds to the terminase subunits to form the packaging machine (PubMed:7799432). From Escherichia phage lambda (Bacteriophage lambda).
   4991..5146    +  CDS            lacZα (fragment): LacZα fragment of β-galactosidase; lacZ fragment
   5151..5579    +  rep_origin     f1 ori (sequence partly withheld): f1 bacteriophage origin of replication; arrow indicates direction of (+) strand synthesis
   5632..5736    +  promoter       AmpR promoter: bla
   5737..6597    +  CDS            AmpR: β-lactamase; bla; confers resistance to ampicillin, carbenicillin, and related antibiotics
   6768..7356    +  rep_origin     ori: high-copy-number ColE1/pMB1/pBR322/pUC origin of replication
   7539..7631    +  CDS            lacI (fragment): lac repressor; lacI; The lac repressor binds to the lac operator to inhibit transcription in E. coli. This inhibition can be relieved by adding lactose or isopropyl-β-D-thiogalactopyranoside (IPTG).
   7644..7665    +  protein_bind   CAP binding site: CAP binding activates transcription in the presence of cAMP. E. coli catabolite activator protein
   7680..7710    +  promoter       lac promoter: promoter for the E. coli lac operon
   7718..7734    +  protein_bind   lac operator: The lac repressor binds to the lac operator to inhibit transcription in E. coli. This inhibition can be relieved by adding lactose or isopropyl-β-D-thiogalactopyranoside (IPTG). lac repressor encoded by lacI
   7772..8239    -  CDS            B (fragment): PORTL_LAMBD - Experimental evidence at protein level: Swiss-Prot protein existence level 1. Forms the portal vertex of the capsid (PubMed:6228056, PubMed:6232391). This portal plays critical roles in head assembly, genome packaging, neck/tail attachment, and genome ejection (Probable). The portal protein multimerizes as a single ring-shaped homododecamer arranged around a central channel (PubMed:6232391). Binds to the terminase subunits to form the packaging machine (PubMed:7799432). From Escherichia phage lambda (Bacteriophage lambda).
>Addgene plasmid #133361 | BII-Sh-PIR702W | depositor full sequence | sequence record 256342 | BII-Sh-PIR702W sequence 8244 bps
TTAACCCTAGAAAGATAGTCTGCGTAAAATTGACGCATGCATTCTTGAAATATTGCTCTCTCTTTCTAAA
TAGCGCGAATCCGTCGCTGTGCATTTAGGACATCTCAGTCGCCGCTTGGAGCTCCCGTGAGGCGTGCTTG
TCAATGCGGTAAGTGTCACTGATTTTGAACTATAACGACCGCGTGAGTCAAAATGACGCATGATTATCTT
TTACGTGACTTTTAAGATTTAACTCATACGATAATTATATTGTTATTTCATGTTCTACTTACGTGATAAC
TTATTATATATATATTTTCTTGTTATAGATCCACTAGTTCTAGAGGGACAGCCCCCCCCCAAAGCCCCCA
GGGATGTAATTACGTCCCTCCCCCGCTAGGGGGCAGCAGCGAGCCGCCCGGGGCTCCGCTCCGGTCCGGC
GCTCCCCCCGCATCCCCGAGCCGGCAGCGTGCGGGGACAGCCCGGGCACGGGGAAGGTGGCACGGGATCG
CTTTCCTCTGAACGCTTCTCGCTGCTCTTTGAGCCTGCAGACACCTGGGGGGATACGGGGAAAAGGCCTC
CAGGGCCGCCCCCTTCACCGAGGGCCTATTTCCCATGATTCCTTCATATTTGCATATACGATACAAGGCT
GTTAGAGAGATAATTGGAATTAATTTGACTGTAAACACAAAGATATTAGTACAAAATACGTGACGTAGAA
AGTAATAATTTCTTGGGTAGTTTGCAGTTTTAAAATTATGTTTTAAAATGGACTATCATATGCTTACCGT
AACTTGAAAGTATTTCGATTTCTTGGCTTTATATATCTTGTGGAAAGGACGAAACACCGGGAGACGCTCG
ACCCGTCTCGTTTTTGCCTCCAAGGCCTGCAGGAGTCAATGGGAAAAACCCATTGGAGCCAAGTACACTG
ACTCAATAGGGACTTTCCATTGGGTTTTGCCCAGTACATAAGGTCAATAGGGGGTGAGTCAACAGGAAAG
TCCCATTGGAGCCAAGTACATTGAGTCAATAGGGACTTTCCAATGGGTTTTGCCCAGTACATAAGGTCAA
TGGGAGGTAAGCCAATGGGTTTTTCCCATTACTGACATGTATACTGAGTCATTAGGGACTTTCCAATGGG
TTTTGCCCAGTACATAAGGTCAATAGGGGTGAATCAACAGGAAAGTCCCATTGGAGCCAAGTACACTGAG
TCAATAGGGACTTTCCATTGGGTTTTGCCCAGTACAAAAGGTCAATAGGGGGTGAGTCAATGGGTTTTTC
CCATTATTGGCACATACATAAGGTCAATAGGGGTGACTAGTGGAGAAGAGCATGCTTGAGGGCTGAGTGC
CCCTCAGTGGGCAGAGAGCACATGGCCCACAGTCCCTGAGAAGTTGGGGGGAGGGGTGGGCAATTGAACT
GGTGCCTAGAGAAGGTGGGGCTTGGGTAAACTGGGAAAGTGATGTGGTGTACTGGCTCCACCTTTTTCCC
CAGGGTGGGGGAGAACCATATATAAGTGCAGTAGTCTCTGTGAACATTCGGTTTAGTGAACCTGCAGGTC
GGCCGCCACGACCGGTGCCACCATGACTGAATACAAACCAACTGTTCGCCTGGCAACTCGTGATGATGTT
CCACGTGCAGTTCGCACCCTGGCTGCTGCATTTGCTGACTACCCTGCAACCCGTCACACTGTGGACCCAG
ACCGCCACATTGAACGTGTGACTGAACTGCAGGAGCTGTTCCTGACCCGTGTGGGCCTGGACATTGGCAA
AGTGTGGGTGGCAGATGATGGTGCTGCTGTGGCAGTGTGGACCACCCCTGAATCTGTTGAAGCTGGTGCA
GTGTTTGCTGAGATTGGCCCACGCATGGCAGAACTGTCTGGCAGCCGCCTGGCAGCACAACAGCAGATGG
AAGGTCTGCTGGCACCACACCGCCCAAAAGAACCTGCTTGGTTCCTGGCAACTGTGGGTGTGAGCCCTGA
CCACCAGGGTAAGGGCCTGGGCTCTGCAGTGGTGCTGCCTGGTGTGGAAGCAGCTGAACGTGCAGGTGTG
CCTGCTTTCCTGGAGACCTCAGCTCCACGCAACCTGCCTTTCTATGAACGCCTGGGCTTCACTGTGACTG
CTGATGTGGAAGTGCCAGAAGGCCCACGCACTTGGTGCATGACTCGCAAACCAGGTGCTAGCCTTGGCTC
CGGCGAGGGCAGGGGAAGTCTTCTAACATGCGGGGACGTGGAGGAAAATCCCGGCCCACTCGGCTACCCC
TACGACGTGCCCGACTACGCCAGCGGCATGGCCAGAAAGGTGGATCTGACAAGCTGTGACAGAGAACCCA
TCCACATTCCTGGCAGCATCCAACCCTGTGGCTGCCTCCTGGCTTGTGATGCACAAGCAGTCAGGATTAC
AAGGATTACAGAAAATGCTGGAGCCTTCTTTGGAAGGGAAACCCCTAGGGTGGGAGAGCTGTTGGCCGAT
TACTTTGGCGAAACAGAGGCCCATGCCTTGAGAAACGCACTGGCTCAGAGCTCTGATCCTAAAAGGCCTG
CTCTGATCTTTGGCTGGAGAGATGGCCTCACTGGCAGAACCTTCGATATTAGCCTCCATAGGCACGATGG
AACCTCCATTATTGAATTTGAGCCCGCTGCCGCTGAGCAGGCTGATAACCCTCTGAGACTCACAAGACAA
ATCATTGCCAGGACCAAGGAACTCAAGTCCCTGGAAGAAATGGCAGCCAGGGTGCCAAGATATCTCCAGG
CTATGCTGGGCTACCACAGAGTCATGCTGTATAGGTTTGCTGATGATGGAAGCGGGAAGGTCATTGGGGA
GGCAAAGAGGTCTGACCTCGAAAGCTTCTTGGGACAACACTTCCCTGCCAGCCTGGTCCCCCAGCAGGCC
AGGCTGCTCTATCTCAAGAATGCCATCAGGGTGGTGTCTGATAGCAGAGGGATCAGCTCCAGAATCGTCC
CTGAGCATGACGCCTCTGGCGCTGCCCTGGATTTGAGCTTTGCTCACCTCAGGAGCATCTCTCCTATACA
TTTGGAATTTCTGAGGAACATGGGGGTGTCTGCCTCCATGAGCCTGAGCATCATTATCGATGGCACCCTC
TGGGGCCTCATTATCTGCCACCACTATGAACCTAGAGCTGTCCCTATGGCACAGAGAGTGGCTGCTGAGA
TGTTCGCTGATTTTCTCAGCTTGCACTTTACTGCTGCTCATCACCAAAGATAAGAGTTCGCGTCTGGAAC
AATCAACCTCTGGATTACAAAATTTGTGAAAGATTGACTGGTATTCTTAACTATGTTGCTCCTTTTACGC
TATGTGGATACGCTGCTTTAATGCCTTTGTATCATGCTATTGCTTCCCGTATGGCTTTCATTTTCTCCTC
CTTGTATAAATCCTGGTTGCTGTCTCTTTATGAGGAGTTGTGGCCCGTTGTCAGGCAACGTGGCGTGGTG
TGCACTGTGTTTGCTGACGCAACCCCCACTGGTTGGGGCATTGCCACCACCTGTCAGCTCCTTTCCGGGA
CTTTCGCTTTCCCCCTCCCTATTGCCACGGCGGAACTCATCGCCGCCTGCCTTGCCCGCTGCTGGACAGG
GGCTCGGCTGTTGGGCACTGACAATTCCGTGGTGTTGTCGGGGAAGCTGACGTCCTTTCCATGGCTGCTC
GCCTGTGTTGCCACCTGGATTCTGCGCGGGACGTCCTTCTGCTACGTCCCTTCGGCCCTCAATCCAGCGG
ACCTTCCTTCCCGCGGCCTGCTGCCGGCTCTGCGGCCTCTTCCGCGTCTTCGCCTTCGCCCTCAGACGAG
TCGGATCTCCCTTTGGGCCGCCTCCCCGCCTGGAATTAATTCTGGCTAAGCACTTCGTGGCCGTCGATCG
TTTAAAGGGAGGTAGTGAGTCGAGATATCGATACTAGTGATCCAGACATGATAAGATACATTGATGAGTT
TGGACAAACCACAACTAGAATGCAGTGAAAAAAATGCTTTATTTGTGAAATTTGTGATGCTATTGCTTTA
TTTGTAACCATTATAAGCTGCAATAAACAAGTTAACAACAACAATTGCATTCATTTTATGTTTCAGGTTC
AGGGGGAGGTGTGGGAGGTTTTTTAAAGCAAGTAAAACCTCTACAAATGTGGTATGGCTGATTATGATCC
TCTAGAGGGACAGCCCCCCCCCAAAGCCCCCAGGGATGTAATTACGTCCCTCCCCCGCTAGGGGGCAGCA
GCGAGCCGCCCGGGGCTCCGCTCCGGTCCGGCGCTCCCCCCGCATCCCCGAGCCGGCAGCGTGCGGGGAC
AGCCCGGGCACGGGGAAGGTGGCACGGGATCGCTTTCCTCTGAACGCTTCTCGCTGCTCTTTGAGCCTGC
AGACACCTGGGGGGATACGGGGAAAAGCCATACCAATGGAGCTCACGGGGACAGCCCCCCCCCAAAGCCC
CCAGGGATGTAATTACGTCCCTCCCCCGCTAGGGGGCAGCAGCGAGCCGCCCGGGGCTCCGCTCCGGTCC
GGCGCTCCCCCCGCATCCCCGAGCCGGCAGCGTGCGGGGACAGCCCGGGCACGGGGAAGGTGGCACGGGA
TCGCTTTCCTCTGAACGCTTCTCGCTGCTCTTTGAGCCTGCAGACACCTGGGGGGATACGGGGAAAAAGA
ATTCGATAAAAGTTTTGTTACTTTATAGAAGAAATTTTGAGTTTTTGTTTTTTTTAATAAATAAATAAAC
ATAAATAAATTGTTTGTTGAATTTATTATTAGTATGTAAGTGTAAATATAATAAAACTTAATATCTATTC
AAATTAATAAATAAACCTCGATATACAGACCGATAAAACACATGCGTCAATTTTACACATGATTATCTTT
AACGTACGTCACAATATGATTATCTTTCTAGGGTTAATCTAGCTGCGTGTTCTGCAGCGTGTCGAGCATC
TTCATCTGCTCCATCACGCTGTAAAACACATTTGCACCGCGAGTCTGCCCGTCCTCCACGGGTTCAAAAA
CGTGAATGAACGAGGCGCGCTCACTGGCCGTCGTTTTACAACGTCGTGACTGGGAAAACCCTGGCGTTAC
CCAACTTAATCGCCTTGCAGCACATCCCCCTTTCGCCAGCTGGCGTAATAGCGAAGAGGCCCGCACCGAT
CGCCCTTCCCAACAGTTGCGCAGCCTGAATGGCGAATGGG
[124 nt withheld, positions 5151-5274]
C
[91 nt withheld, positions 5276-5366]
A
[49 nt withheld, positions 5368-5416]
CCTTTGACGTTGGAGTCCACGTTCTTT
[37 nt withheld, positions 5444-5480]
ACCCTATCTCGGTCTATTCTTTTGATTTATAAGGGATTTTGCCGATTTCGGCCTATTGGTTAAAAAATGA
GCTGATTTAACAAAAATTTAACGCGAATTTTAACAAAATATTAACGCTTACAATTTAGGTGGCACTTTTC
GGGGAAATGTGCGCGGAACCCCTATTTGTTTATTTTTCTAAATACATTCAAATATGTATCCGCTCATGAG
ACAATAACCCTGATAAATGCTTCAATAATATTGAAAAAGGAAGAGTATGAGTATTCAACATTTCCGTGTC
GCCCTTATTCCCTTTTTTGCGGCATTTTGCCTTCCTGTTTTTGCTCACCCAGAAACGCTGGTGAAAGTAA
AAGATGCTGAAGATCAGTTGGGTGCACGAGTGGGTTACATCGAACTGGATCTCAACAGCGGTAAGATCCT
TGAGAGTTTTCGCCCCGAAGAACGTTTTCCAATGATGAGCACTTTTAAAGTTCTGCTATGTGGCGCGGTA
TTATCCCGTATTGACGCCGGGCAAGAGCAACTCGGTCGCCGCATACACTATTCTCAGAATGACTTGGTTG
AGTACTCACCAGTCACAGAAAAGCATCTTACGGATGGCATGACAGTAAGAGAATTATGCAGTGCTGCCAT
AACCATGAGTGATAACACTGCGGCCAACTTACTTCTGACAACGATCGGAGGACCGAAGGAGCTAACCGCT
TTTTTGCACAACATGGGGGATCATGTAACTCGCCTTGATCGTTGGGAACCGGAGCTGAATGAAGCCATAC
CAAACGACGAGCGTGACACCACGATGCCTGTAGCAATGGCAACAACGTTGCGCAAACTATTAACTGGCGA
ACTACTTACTCTAGCTTCCCGGCAACAATTAATAGACTGGATGGAGGCGGATAAAGTTGCAGGACCACTT
CTGCGCTCGGCCCTTCCGGCTGGCTGGTTTATTGCTGATAAATCTGGAGCCGGTGAGCGTGGGTCTCGCG
GTATCATTGCAGCACTGGGGCCAGATGGTAAGCCCTCCCGTATCGTAGTTATCTACACGACGGGGAGTCA
GGCAACTATGGATGAACGAAATAGACAGATCGCTGAGATAGGTGCCTCACTGATTAAGCATTGGTAACTG
TCAGACCAAGTTTACTCATATATACTTTAGATTGATTTAAAACTTCATTTTTAATTTAAAAGGATCTAGG
TGAAGATCCTTTTTGATAATCTCATGACCAAAATCCCTTAACGTGAGTTTTCGTTCCACTGAGCGTCAGA
CCCCGTAGAAAAGATCAAAGGATCTTCTTGAGATCCTTTTTTTCTGCGCGTAATCTGCTGCTTGCAAACA
AAAAAACCACCGCTACCAGCGGTGGTTTGTTTGCCGGATCAAGAGCTACCAACTCTTTTTCCGAAGGTAA
CTGGCTTCAGCAGAGCGCAGATACCAAATACTGTCCTTCTAGTGTAGCCGTAGTTAGGCCACCACTTCAA
GAACTCTGTAGCACCGCCTACATACCTCGCTCTGCTAATCCTGTTACCAGTGGCTGCTGCCAGTGGCGAT
AAGTCGTGTCTTACCGGGTTGGACTCAAGACGATAGTTACCGGATAAGGCGCAGCGGTCGGGCTGAACGG
GGGGTTCGTGCACACAGCCCAGCTTGGAGCGAACGACCTACACCGAACTGAGATACCTACAGCGTGAGCT
ATGAGAAAGCGCCACGCTTCCCGAAGGGAGAAAGGCGGACAGGTATCCGGTAAGCGGCAGGGTCGGAACA
GGAGAGCGCACGAGGGAGCTTCCAGGGGGAAACGCCTGGTATCTTTATAGTCCTGTCGGGTTTCGCCACC
TCTGACTTGAGCGTCGATTTTTGTGATGCTCGTCAGGGGGGCGGAGCCTATGGAAAAACGCCAGCAACGC
GGCCTTTTTACGGTTCCTGGCCTTTTGCTGGCCTTTTGCTCACATGTTCTTTCCTGCGTTATCCCCTGAT
TCTGTGGATAACCGTATTACCGCCTTTGAGTGAGCTGATACCGCTCGCCGCAGCCGAACGACCGAGCGCA
GCGAGTCAGTGAGCGAGGAAGCGGAAGAGCGCCCAATACGCAAACCGCCTCTCCCCGCGCGTTGGCCGAT
TCATTAATGCAGCTGGCACGACAGGTTTCCCGACTGGAAAGCGGGCAGTGAGCGCAACGCAATTAATGTG
AGTTAGCTCACTCATTAGGCACCCCAGGCTTTACACTTTATGCTTCCGGCTCGTATGTTGTGTGGAATTG
TGAGCGGATAACAATTTCACACAGGAAACAGCTATGACCATGATTACGCCAAGCGCGCCCGCCGGGTAAC
TCACGGGGTATCCATGTCCATTTCTGCGGCATCCAGCCAGGATACCCGTCCTCGCTGACGTAATATCCCA
GCGCCGCACCGCTGTCATTAATCTGCACACCGGCACGGCAGTTCCGGCTGTCGCCGGTATTGTTCGGGTT
GCTGATGCGCTTCGGGCTGACCATCCGGAACTGTGTCCGGAAAAGCCGCGACGAACTGGTATCCCAGGTG
GCCTGAACGAACAGTTCACCGTTAAAGGCGTGCATGGCCACACCTTCCCGAATCATCATGGTAAACGTGC
GTTTTCGCTCAACGTCAATGCAGCAGCAGTCATCCTCGGCAAACTCTTTCCATGCCGCTTCAACCTCGCG
GGAAAAGGCACGGGCTTCTTCCTCCCCGATGCCCAGATAGCGCCAGCTTGGGCGATGACTGAGCCGGAAA
AAAGACCCGACGATATGATCCTGATGCAGCTAGA
