Features (pLannotate 1.2.2; 21 found; start..end, strand, type, name):
     15..45      +  promoter       lac promoter: promoter for the E. coli lac operon
     53..69      +  protein_bind   lac operator: The lac repressor binds to the lac operator to inhibit transcription in E. coli. This inhibition can be relieved by adding lactose or isopropyl-β-D-thiogalactopyranoside (IPTG). lac repressor encoded by lacI
    107..574     -  CDS            B (fragment): PORTL_LAMBD - Experimental evidence at protein level: Swiss-Prot protein existence level 1. Forms the portal vertex of the capsid (PubMed:6228056, PubMed:6232391). This portal plays critical roles in head assembly, genome packaging, neck/tail attachment, and genome ejection (Probable). The portal protein multimerizes as a single ring-shaped homododecamer arranged around a central channel (PubMed:6232391). Binds to the terminase subunits to form the packaging machine (PubMed:7799432). From Escherichia phage lambda (Bacteriophage lambda).
    887..904     -  misc_feature   MCS (fragment): pBluescript multiple cloning site
   1159..1399    +  promoter       U6 promoter: RNA polymerase III promoter for human U6 snRNA
   1468..1551    +  promoter       mCMV promoter (fragment): mouse cytomegalovirus (CMV) immediate early promoter
   1668..1875    +  promoter       mCMV promoter (fragment): mouse cytomegalovirus (CMV) immediate early promoter
   2142..2738    +  CDS            pac: PUAC_STRAD - Protein predicted: Swiss-Prot protein existence level 4. Detoxification of puromycin. From Streptomyces alboniger.
   2754..2806    +  CDS            T2A (fragment): 2A peptide from Thosea asigna virus capsid protein Eukaryotic ribosomes fail to insert a peptide bond between the Gly and Pro residues, yielding separate polypeptides.
   2847..3779    +  CDS            iRFP702: iRFP702 is a basic (constitutively fluorescent) near ir fluorescent protein published in 2013, derived from Rhodopseudomonas palustris CGA009. It has low acid sensitivity. It requires the cofactor biliverdin for fluorescence.
   3800..4388    +  misc_feature   WPRE: woodchuck hepatitis virus posttranscriptional regulatory element
   4468..4602    -  polyA_signal   SV40 poly(A) signal: SV40 polyadenylation signal
   4625..4708    -  CDS            large T antigen (fragment): large T antigen from SV40 (simian virus 40)
   5450..5569    -  CDS            B (fragment): PORTL_LAMBD - Experimental evidence at protein level: Swiss-Prot protein existence level 1. Forms the portal vertex of the capsid (PubMed:6228056, PubMed:6232391). This portal plays critical roles in head assembly, genome packaging, neck/tail attachment, and genome ejection (Probable). The portal protein multimerizes as a single ring-shaped homododecamer arranged around a central channel (PubMed:6232391). Binds to the terminase subunits to form the packaging machine (PubMed:7799432). From Escherichia phage lambda (Bacteriophage lambda).
   5571..5726    +  CDS            lacZα (fragment): LacZα fragment of β-galactosidase; lacZ fragment
   5731..6159    +  rep_origin     f1 ori (sequence partly withheld): f1 bacteriophage origin of replication; arrow indicates direction of (+) strand synthesis
   6212..6316    +  promoter       AmpR promoter: bla
   6317..7177    +  CDS            AmpR: β-lactamase; bla; confers resistance to ampicillin, carbenicillin, and related antibiotics
   7348..7936    +  rep_origin     ori: high-copy-number ColE1/pMB1/pBR322/pUC origin of replication
   8119..8211    +  CDS            lacI (fragment): lac repressor; lacI; The lac repressor binds to the lac operator to inhibit transcription in E. coli. This inhibition can be relieved by adding lactose or isopropyl-β-D-thiogalactopyranoside (IPTG).
   8224..8245    +  protein_bind   CAP binding site: CAP binding activates transcription in the presence of cAMP. E. coli catabolite activator protein
>Addgene plasmid #133361 | BII-Sh-PIR702W | addgene full sequence | sequence record 267397 | Addgene NGS Result
TAGGCACCCCAGGCTTTACACTTTATGCTTCCGGCTCGTATGTTGTGTGGAATTGTGAGCGGATAACAAT
TTCACACAGGAAACAGCTATGACCATGATTACGCCAAGCGCGCCCGCCGGGTAACTCACGGGGTATCCAT
GTCCATTTCTGCGGCATCCAGCCAGGATACCCGTCCTCGCTGACGTAATATCCCAGCGCCGCACCGCTGT
CATTAATCTGCACACCGGCACGGCAGTTCCGGCTGTCGCCGGTATTGTTCGGGTTGCTGATGCGCTTCGG
GCTGACCATCCGGAACTGTGTCCGGAAAAGCCGCGACGAACTGGTATCCCAGGTGGCCTGAACGAACAGT
TCACCGTTAAAGGCGTGCATGGCCACACCTTCCCGAATCATCATGGTAAACGTGCGTTTTCGCTCAACGT
CAATGCAGCAGCAGTCATCCTCGGCAAACTCTTTCCATGCCGCTTCAACCTCGCGGGAAAAGGCACGGGC
TTCTTCCTCCCCGATGCCCAGATAGCGCCAGCTTGGGCGATGACTGAGCCGGAAAAAAGACCCGACGATA
TGATCCTGATGCAGCTAGATTAACCCTAGAAAGATAGTCTGCGTAAAATTGACGCATGCATTCTTGAAAT
ATTGCTCTCTCTTTCTAAATAGCGCGAATCCGTCGCTGTGCATTTAGGACATCTCAGTCGCCGCTTGGAG
CTCCCGTGAGGCGTGCTTGTCAATGCGGTAAGTGTCACTGATTTTGAACTATAACGACCGCGTGAGTCAA
AATGACGCATGATTATCTTTTACGTGACTTTTAAGATTTAACTCATACGATAATTATATTGTTATTTCAT
GTTCTACTTACGTGATAACTTATTATATATATATTTTCTTGTTATAGATCCACTAGTTCTAGAGGGACAG
CCCCCCCCCAAAGCCCCCAGGGATGTAATTACGTCCCTCCCCCGCTAGGGGGCAGCAGCGAGCCGCCCGG
GGCTCCGCTCCGGTCCGGCGCTCCCCCCGCATCCCCGAGCCGGCAGCGTGCGGGGACAGCCCGGGCACGG
GGAAGGTGGCACGGGATCGCTTTCCTCTGAACGCTTCTCGCTGCTCTTTGAGCCTGCAGACACCTGGGGG
GATACGGGGAAAAGGCCTCCAGGGCCGCCCCCTTCACCGAGGGCCTATTTCCCATGATTCCTTCATATTT
GCATATACGATACAAGGCTGTTAGAGAGATAATTGGAATTAATTTGACTGTAAACACAAAGATATTAGTA
CAAAATACGTGACGTAGAAAGTAATAATTTCTTGGGTAGTTTGCAGTTTTAAAATTATGTTTTAAAATGG
ACTATCATATGCTTACCGTAACTTGAAAGTATTTCGATTTCTTGGCTTTATATATCTTGTGGAAAGGACG
AAACACCGGGAGACGCTCGACCCGTCTCGTTTTTGCCTCCAAGGCCTGCAGGAGTCAATGGGAAAAACCC
ATTGGAGCCAAGTACACTGACTCAATAGGGACTTTCCATTGGGTTTTGCCCAGTACATAAGGTCAATAGG
GGGTGAGTCAACAGGAAAGTCCCATTGGAGCCAAGTACATTGAGTCAATAGGGACTTTCCAATGGGTTTT
GCCCAGTACATAAGGTCAATGGGAGGTAAGCCAATGGGTTTTTCCCATTACTGACATGTATACTGAGTCA
TTAGGGACTTTCCAATGGGTTTTGCCCAGTACATAAGGTCAATAGGGGTGAATCAACAGGAAAGTCCCAT
TGGAGCCAAGTACACTGAGTCAATAGGGACTTTCCATTGGGTTTTGCCCAGTACAAAAGGTCAATAGGGG
GTGAGTCAATGGGTTTTTCCCATTATTGGCACATACATAAGGTCAATAGGGGTGACTAGTGGAGAAGAGC
ATGCTTGAGGGCTGAGTGCCCCTCAGTGGGCAGAGAGCACATGGCCCACAGTCCCTGAGAAGTTGGGGGG
AGGGGTGGGCAATTGAACTGGTGCCTAGAGAAGGTGGGGCTTGGGTAAACTGGGAAAGTGATGTGGTGTA
CTGGCTCCACCTTTTTCCCCAGGGTGGGGGAGAACCATATATAAGTGCAGTAGTCTCTGTGAACATTCGG
TTTAGTGAACCTGCAGGTCGGCCGCCACGACCGGTGCCACCATGACTGAATACAAACCAACTGTTCGCCT
GGCAACTCGTGATGATGTTCCACGTGCAGTTCGCACCCTGGCTGCTGCATTTGCTGACTACCCTGCAACC
CGTCACACTGTGGACCCAGACCGCCACATTGAACGTGTGACTGAACTGCAGGAGCTGTTCCTGACCCGTG
TGGGCCTGGACATTGGCAAAGTGTGGGTGGCAGATGATGGTGCTGCTGTGGCAGTGTGGACCACCCCTGA
ATCTGTTGAAGCTGGTGCAGTGTTTGCTGAGATTGGCCCACGCATGGCAGAACTGTCTGGCAGCCGCCTG
GCAGCACAACAGCAGATGGAAGGTCTGCTGGCACCACACCGCCCAAAAGAACCTGCTTGGTTCCTGGCAA
CTGTGGGTGTGAGCCCTGACCACCAGGGTAAGGGCCTGGGCTCTGCAGTGGTGCTGCCTGGTGTGGAAGC
AGCTGAACGTGCAGGTGTGCCTGCTTTCCTGGAGACCTCAGCTCCACGCAACCTGCCTTTCTATGAACGC
CTGGGCTTCACTGTGACTGCTGATGTGGAAGTGCCAGAAGGCCCACGCACTTGGTGCATGACTCGCAAAC
CAGGTGCTAGCCTTGGCTCCGGCGAGGGCAGGGGAAGTCTTCTAACATGCGGGGACGTGGAGGAAAATCC
CGGCCCACTCGGCTACCCCTACGACGTGCCCGACTACGCCAGCGGCATGGCCAGAAAGGTGGATCTGACA
AGCTGTGACAGAGAACCCATCCACATTCCTGGCAGCATCCAACCCTGTGGCTGCCTCCTGGCTTGTGATG
CACAAGCAGTCAGGATTACAAGGATTACAGAAAATGCTGGAGCCTTCTTTGGAAGGGAAACCCCTAGGGT
GGGAGAGCTGTTGGCCGATTACTTTGGCGAAACAGAGGCCCATGCCTTGAGAAACGCACTGGCTCAGAGC
TCTGATCCTAAAAGGCCTGCTCTGATCTTTGGCTGGAGAGATGGCCTCACTGGCAGAACCTTCGATATTA
GCCTCCATAGGCACGATGGAACCTCCATTATTGAATTTGAGCCCGCTGCCGCTGAGCAGGCTGATAACCC
TCTGAGACTCACAAGACAAATCATTGCCAGGACCAAGGAACTCAAGTCCCTGGAAGAAATGGCAGCCAGG
GTGCCAAGATATCTCCAGGCTATGCTGGGCTACCACAGAGTCATGCTGTATAGGTTTGCTGATGATGGAA
GCGGGAAGGTCATTGGGGAGGCAAAGAGGTCTGACCTCGAAAGCTTCTTGGGACAACACTTCCCTGCCAG
CCTGGTCCCCCAGCAGGCCAGGCTGCTCTATCTCAAGAATGCCATCAGGGTGGTGTCTGATAGCAGAGGG
ATCAGCTCCAGAATCGTCCCTGAGCATGACGCCTCTGGCGCTGCCCTGGATTTGAGCTTTGCTCACCTCA
GGAGCATCTCTCCTATACATTTGGAATTTCTGAGGAACATGGGGGTGTCTGCCTCCATGAGCCTGAGCAT
CATTATCGATGGCACCCTCTGGGGCCTCATTATCTGCCACCACTATGAACCTAGAGCTGTCCCTATGGCA
CAGAGAGTGGCTGCTGAGATGTTCGCTGATTTTCTCAGCTTGCACTTTACTGCTGCTCATCACCAAAGAT
AAGAGTTCGCGTCTGGAACAATCAACCTCTGGATTACAAAATTTGTGAAAGATTGACTGGTATTCTTAAC
TATGTTGCTCCTTTTACGCTATGTGGATACGCTGCTTTAATGCCTTTGTATCATGCTATTGCTTCCCGTA
TGGCTTTCATTTTCTCCTCCTTGTATAAATCCTGGTTGCTGTCTCTTTATGAGGAGTTGTGGCCCGTTGT
CAGGCAACGTGGCGTGGTGTGCACTGTGTTTGCTGACGCAACCCCCACTGGTTGGGGCATTGCCACCACC
TGTCAGCTCCTTTCCGGGACTTTCGCTTTCCCCCTCCCTATTGCCACGGCGGAACTCATCGCCGCCTGCC
TTGCCCGCTGCTGGACAGGGGCTCGGCTGTTGGGCACTGACAATTCCGTGGTGTTGTCGGGGAAGCTGAC
GTCCTTTCCATGGCTGCTCGCCTGTGTTGCCACCTGGATTCTGCGCGGGACGTCCTTCTGCTACGTCCCT
TCGGCCCTCAATCCAGCGGACCTTCCTTCCCGCGGCCTGCTGCCGGCTCTGCGGCCTCTTCCGCGTCTTC
GCCTTCGCCCTCAGACGAGTCGGATCTCCCTTTGGGCCGCCTCCCCGCCTGGAATTAATTCTGGCTAAGC
ACTTCGTGGCCGTCGATCGTTTAAAGGGAGGTAGTGAGTCGAGATATCGATACTAGTGATCCAGACATGA
TAAGATACATTGATGAGTTTGGACAAACCACAACTAGAATGCAGTGAAAAAAATGCTTTATTTGTGAAAT
TTGTGATGCTATTGCTTTATTTGTAACCATTATAAGCTGCAATAAACAAGTTAACAACAACAATTGCATT
CATTTTATGTTTCAGGTTCAGGGGGAGGTGTGGGAGGTTTTTTAAAGCAAGTAAAACCTCTACAAATGTG
GTATGGCTGATTATGATCCTCTAGAGGGACAGCCCCCCCCCAAAGCCCCCAGGGATGTAATTACGTCCCT
CCCCCGCTAGGGGGCAGCAGCGAGCCGCCCGGGGCTCCGCTCCGGTCCGGCGCTCCCCCCGCATCCCCGA
GCCGGCAGCGTGCGGGGACAGCCCGGGCACGGGGAAGGTGGCACGGGATCGCTTTCCTCTGAACGCTTCT
CGCTGCTCTTTGAGCCTGCAGACACCTGGGGGGATACGGGGAAAAAGCCATACCAATGGAGCTCACGGGG
ACAGCCCCCCCCCAAAGCCCCCAGGGATGTAATTACGTCCCTCCCCCGCTAGGGGGCAGCAGCGAGCCGC
CCGGGGCTCCGCTCCGGTCCGGCGCTCCCCCCGCATCCCCGAGCCGGCAGCGTGCGGGGACAGCCCGGGC
ACGGGGAAGGTGGCACGGGATCGCTTTCCTCTGAACGCTTCTCGCTGCTCTTTGAGCCTGCAGACACCTG
GGGGGATACGGGGAAAAAGAATTCGATAAAAGTTTTGTTACTTTATAGAAGAAATTTTGAGTTTTTGTTT
TTTTTAATAAATAAATAAACATAAATAAATTGTTTGTTGAATTTATTATTAGTATGTAAGTGTAAATATA
ATAAAACTTAATATCTATTCAAATTAATAAATAAACCTCGATATACAGACCGATAAAACACATGCGTCAA
TTTTACACATGATTATCTTTAACGTACGTCACAATATGATTATCTTTCTAGGGTTAATCTAGCTGCGTGT
TCTGCAGCGTGTCGAGCATCTTCATCTGCTCCATCACGCTGTAAAACACATTTGCACCGCGAGTCTGCCC
GTCCTCCACGGGTTCAAAAACGTGAATGAACGAGGCGCGCTCACTGGCCGTCGTTTTACAACGTCGTGAC
TGGGAAAACCCTGGCGTTACCCAACTTAATCGCCTTGCAGCACATCCCCCTTTCGCCAGCTGGCGTAATA
GCGAAGAGGCCCGCACCGATCGCCCTTCCCAACAGTTGCGCAGCCTGAATGGCGAATGGG
[124 nt withheld, positions 5731-5854]
C
[91 nt withheld, positions 5856-5946]
A
[49 nt withheld, positions 5948-5996]
CCTTTGACGTTGGAGTCCACGTTCTTT
[37 nt withheld, positions 6024-6060]
ACCCTATCTCGGTCTATTCTTTTGATTTATAAGGGATTTTGCCGATTTCGGCCTATTGGTTAAAAAATGA
GCTGATTTAACAAAAATTTAACGCGAATTTTAACAAAATATTAACGCTTACAATTTAGGTGGCACTTTTC
GGGGAAATGTGCGCGGAACCCCTATTTGTTTATTTTTCTAAATACATTCAAATATGTATCCGCTCATGAG
ACAATAACCCTGATAAATGCTTCAATAATATTGAAAAAGGAAGAGTATGAGTATTCAACATTTCCGTGTC
GCCCTTATTCCCTTTTTTGCGGCATTTTGCCTTCCTGTTTTTGCTCACCCAGAAACGCTGGTGAAAGTAA
AAGATGCTGAAGATCAGTTGGGTGCACGAGTGGGTTACATCGAACTGGATCTCAACAGCGGTAAGATCCT
TGAGAGTTTTCGCCCCGAAGAACGTTTTCCAATGATGAGCACTTTTAAAGTTCTGCTATGTGGCGCGGTA
TTATCCCGTATTGACGCCGGGCAAGAGCAACTCGGTCGCCGCATACACTATTCTCAGAATGACTTGGTTG
AGTACTCACCAGTCACAGAAAAGCATCTTACGGATGGCATGACAGTAAGAGAATTATGCAGTGCTGCCAT
AACCATGAGTGATAACACTGCGGCCAACTTACTTCTGACAACGATCGGAGGACCGAAGGAGCTAACCGCT
TTTTTGCACAACATGGGGGATCATGTAACTCGCCTTGATCGTTGGGAACCGGAGCTGAATGAAGCCATAC
CAAACGACGAGCGTGACACCACGATGCCTGTAGCAATGGCAACAACGTTGCGCAAACTATTAACTGGCGA
ACTACTTACTCTAGCTTCCCGGCAACAATTAATAGACTGGATGGAGGCGGATAAAGTTGCAGGACCACTT
CTGCGCTCGGCCCTTCCGGCTGGCTGGTTTATTGCTGATAAATCTGGAGCCGGTGAGCGTGGGTCTCGCG
GTATCATTGCAGCACTGGGGCCAGATGGTAAGCCCTCCCGTATCGTAGTTATCTACACGACGGGGAGTCA
GGCAACTATGGATGAACGAAATAGACAGATCGCTGAGATAGGTGCCTCACTGATTAAGCATTGGTAACTG
TCAGACCAAGTTTACTCATATATACTTTAGATTGATTTAAAACTTCATTTTTAATTTAAAAGGATCTAGG
TGAAGATCCTTTTTGATAATCTCATGACCAAAATCCCTTAACGTGAGTTTTCGTTCCACTGAGCGTCAGA
CCCCGTAGAAAAGATCAAAGGATCTTCTTGAGATCCTTTTTTTCTGCGCGTAATCTGCTGCTTGCAAACA
AAAAAACCACCGCTACCAGCGGTGGTTTGTTTGCCGGATCAAGAGCTACCAACTCTTTTTCCGAAGGTAA
CTGGCTTCAGCAGAGCGCAGATACCAAATACTGTTCTTCTAGTGTAGCCGTAGTTAGGCCACCACTTCAA
GAACTCTGTAGCACCGCCTACATACCTCGCTCTGCTAATCCTGTTACCAGTGGCTGCTGCCAGTGGCGAT
AAGTCGTGTCTTACCGGGTTGGACTCAAGACGATAGTTACCGGATAAGGCGCAGCGGTCGGGCTGAACGG
GGGGTTCGTGCACACAGCCCAGCTTGGAGCGAACGACCTACACCGAACTGAGATACCTACAGCGTGAGCT
ATGAGAAAGCGCCACGCTTCCCGAAGGGAGAAAGGCGGACAGGTATCCGGTAAGCGGCAGGGTCGGAACA
GGAGAGCGCACGAGGGAGCTTCCAGGGGGAAACGCCTGGTATCTTTATAGTCCTGTCGGGTTTCGCCACC
TCTGACTTGAGCGTCGATTTTTGTGATGCTCGTCAGGGGGGCGGAGCCTATGGAAAAACGCCAGCAACGC
GGCCTTTTTACGGTTCCTGGCCTTTTGCTGGCCTTTTGCTCACATGTTCTTTCCTGCGTTATCCCCTGAT
TCTGTGGATAACCGTATTACCGCCTTTGAGTGAGCTGATACCGCTCGCCGCAGCCGAACGACCGAGCGCA
GCGAGTCAGTGAGCGAGGAAGCGGAAGAGCGCCCAATACGCAAACCGCCTCTCCCCGCGCGTTGGCCGAT
TCATTAATGCAGCTGGCACGACAGGTTTCCCGACTGGAAAGCGGGCAGTGAGCGCAACGCAATTAATGTG
AGTTAGCTCACTCAT
